>Addgene plasmid #105993 | pISH-Trpm5 | addgene full sequence | sequence record 204666 | Addgene NGS Result
TAATACGACTCACTATAGGGCGAATTGGGCCCGACGTCGCATGCTCCCGGCCGCCATGGCGGCCGCGGGA
ATTCGATTTGTTCACACTGGTGCTGGAGGAAATCCGACAGGGCTTCTTCACAGATGAGGACACGCACCTG
GTGAAGAAATTCACTCTGTATGTGGAAGACAACTGGAACAAGTGTGACATGGTGGCCATCTTCCTGTTCA
TTGTGGGAGTCACCTGTAGAATGGTGCCCTCGGTGTTTGAGGCTGGCAGGACCGTTCTGGCCATTGACTT
CATGGTGTTCACACTTCGGCTCATCCACATCTTTGCTATTCACAAGCAGTTGGGTCCTAAGATCATCATT
GTAGAGCGAATGATGAAGGATGTCTTCTTTTTCCTCTTCTTCCTGAGCGTATGGCTTGTGGCCTATGGTG
TGACCACTCAGGCCCTGCTGCATCCCCATGATGGCCGTTTGGAGTGGATTTTCCGCCGTGTGCTATACAG
GCCTTACCTGCAGATCTTTGGGCAGATCCCTCTGGATGAAATTGATGAGGCTCGTGTGAACTGTTCTCTT
CACCCTCTGCTGCTGGAAGGCTCGGCTTCCTGCCCTAATCTCTATGCCAACTGGCTGGTCATTCTCCTGC
TGGTTACCTTCCTGCTTGTCACTAATGTGCTGCTCATGAACCTTCTGATCGCCATGTTCAGCTACACATT
CCAGGTGGTGCAAGGCAATGCAGACATGTTCTGGAAGTTTCAACGCTACCACCTCATCGTTGAATACCAT
GGAAGACCAGCTCTGGCCCCGCCCTTCATCCTGCTCAGCCACCTGAGCCTGGTGCTCAAGCAGGTCTTCA
GGAAGGAAGCCCAGCATAAGCGACAACATCTGGAGAGAGACTTGCCTGACCCCTTGGACCAGAAGATCAT
TACCTGGGAAACGGTTCAAAAGGAGAACTTCCTGAGTACCATGGAGAAACGGAGGAGGGACAGCGAGGGG
GAGGTGCTGAGGAAAACGGCACACAGAGTGGACTTGATTGCCAAATACATCGGGGGGCTGAGAGAGCAAG
AAAAGAGGATCAAGTGTCTGGAATCACAGGCCAACTACTGTATGCTCCTCTTGTCCTCTATGACGGATAC
ACTGGCTAATCACTAGTGAATTCGCGGCCGCCTGCAGGTCGACCATATGGGAGAGCTCCCAACGCGTTGG
ATGCATAGCTTGAGTATTCTATAGTGTCACCTAAATAGCTTGGCGTAATCATGGTCATAGCTGTTTCCTG
TGTGAAATTGTTATCCGCTCACAATTCCACACAACATACGAGCCGGAAGCATAAAGTGTAAAGCCTGGGG
TGCCTAATGAGTGAGCTAACTCACATTAATTGCGTTGCGCTCACTGCCCGCTTTCCAGTCGGGAAACCTG
TCGTGCCAGCTGCATTAATGAATCGGCCAACGCGCGGGGAGAGGCGGTTTGCGTATTGGGCGCTCTTCCG
CTTCCTCGCTCACTGACTCGCTGCGCTCGGTCGTTCGGCTGCGGCGAGCGGTATCAGCTCACTCAAAGGC
GGTAATACGGTTATCCACAGAATCAGGGGATAACGCAGGAAAGAACATGTGAGCAAAAGGCCAGCAAAAG
GCCAGGAACCGTAAAAAGGCCGCGTTGCTGGCGTTTTTCCATAGGCTCCGCCCCCCTGACGAGCATCACA
AAAATCGACGCTCAAGTCAGAGGTGGCGAAACCCGACAGGACTATAAAGATACCAGGCGTTTCCCCCTGG
AAGCTCCCTCGTGCGCTCTCCTGTTCCGACCCTGCCGCTTACCGGATACCTGTCCGCCTTTCTCCCTTCG
GGAAGCGTGGCGCTTTCTCATAGCTCACGCTGTAGGTATCTCAGTTCGGTGTAGGTCGTTCGCTCCAAGC
TGGGCTGTGTGCACGAACCCCCCGTTCAGCCCGACCGCTGCGCCTTATCCGGTAACTATCGTCTTGAGTC
CAACCCGGTAAGACACGACTTATCGCCACTGGCAGCAGCCACTGGTAACAGGATTAGCAGAGCGAGGTAT
GTAGGCGGTGCTACAGAGTTCTTGAAGTGGTGGCCTAACTACGGCTACACTAGAAGAACAGTATTTGGTA
TCTGCGCTCTGCTGAAGCCAGTTACCTTCGGAAAAAGAGTTGGTAGCTCTTGATCCGGCAAACAAACCAC
CGCTGGTAGCGGTGGTTTTTTTGTTTGCAAGCAGCAGATTACGCGCAGAAAAAAAGGATCTCAAGAAGAT
CCTTTGATCTTTTCTACGGGGTCTGACGCTCAGTGGAACGAAAACTCACGTTAAGGGATTTTGGTCATGA
GATTATCAAAAAGGATCTTCACCTAGATCCTTTTAAATTAAAAATGAAGTTTTAAATCAATCTAAAGTAT
ATATGAGTAAACTTGGTCTGACAGTTACCAATGCTTAATCAGTGAGGCACCTATCTCAGCGATCTGTCTA
TTTCGTTCATCCATAGTTGCCTGACTCCCCGTCGTGTAGATAACTACGATACGGGAGGGCTTACCATCTG
GCCCCAGTGCTGCAATGATACCGCGAGACCCACGCTCACCGGCTCCAGATTTATCAGCAATAAACCAGCC
AGCCGGAAGGGCCGAGCGCAGAAGTGGTCCTGCAACTTTATCCGCCTCCATCCAGTCTATTAATTGTTGC
CGGGAAGCTAGAGTAAGTAGTTCGCCAGTTAATAGTTTGCGCAACGTTGTTGCCATTGCTACAGGCATCG
TGGTGTCACGCTCGTCGTTTGGTATGGCTTCATTCAGCTCCGGTTCCCAACGATCAAGGCGAGTTACATG
ATCCCCCATGTTGTGCAAAAAAGCGGTTAGCTCCTTCGGTCCTCCGATCGTTGTCAGAAGTAAGTTGGCC
GCAGTGTTATCACTCATGGTTATGGCAGCACTGCATAATTCTCTTACTGTCATGCCATCCGTAAGATGCT
TTTCTGTGACTGGTGAGTACTCAACCAAGTCATTCTGAGAATAGTGTATGCGGCGACCGAGTTGCTCTTG
CCCGGCGTCAATACGGGATAATACCGCGCCACATAGCAGAACTTTAAAAGTGCTCATCATTGGAAAACGT
TCTTCGGGGCGAAAACTCTCAAGGATCTTACCGCTGTTGAGATCCAGTTCGATGTAACCCACTCGTGCAC
CCAACTGATCTTCAGCATCTTTTACTTTCACCAGCGTTTCTGGGTGAGCAAAAACAGGAAGGCAAAATGC
CGCAAAAAAGGGAATAAGGGCGACACGGAAATGTTGAATACTCATACTCTTCCTTTTTCAATATTATTGA
AGCATTTATCAGGGTTATTGTCTCATGAGCGGATACATATTTGAATGTATTTAGAAAAATAAACAAATAG
GGGTTCCGCGCACATTTCCCCGAAAAGTGCCACCTGATGCGGTGTGAAATACCGCACAGATGCGTAAGGA
GAAAATACCGCATCAGGAAATTGTAAGCGTTAATATTTTGTTAAAATTCGCGTTAAATTTTTGTTAAATC
AGCTCATTTTTTAACCAATAGGCCGAAATCGGCAAAATCCCTTATAAATCAAAAGAATAGACCGAGATAG
GGT
[37 nt withheld, positions 3574-3610]
AAAGAACGTGGACTCCAACGTCAAAGG
[49 nt withheld, positions 3638-3686]
T
[91 nt withheld, positions 3688-3778]
G
[124 nt withheld, positions 3780-3903]
CCATTCGCCATTCAGGCTGCGCAACTGTTGGGAAGGGCGATCGGTGCGGGCCTCTTCGCTATTACGCCAG
CTGGCGAAAGGGGGATGTGCTGCAAGGCGATTAAGTTGGGTAACGCCAGGGTTTTCCCAGTCACGACGTT
GTAAAACGACGGCCAGTGAATTG
Features (pLannotate 1.2.2; 13 found; start..end, strand, type, name):
      1..19      +  promoter       T7 promoter: promoter for bacteriophage T7 RNA polymerase
     72..1127    +  CDS            Trpm5 (fragment): TRPM5_MOUSE - Also known as Ltrpc5 From Mus musculus (Mouse).
   1208..1226    -  promoter       SP6 promoter: promoter for bacteriophage SP6 RNA polymerase
   1268..1284    -  protein_bind   lac operator: The lac repressor binds to the lac operator to inhibit transcription in E. coli. This inhibition can be relieved by adding lactose or isopropyl-β-D-thiogalactopyranoside (IPTG). lac repressor encoded by lacI
   1292..1322    -  promoter       lac promoter: promoter for the E. coli lac operon
   1337..1358    -  protein_bind   CAP binding site: CAP binding activates transcription in the presence of cAMP. E. coli catabolite activator protein
   1371..1463    -  CDS            lacI (fragment): lac repressor; lacI; The lac repressor binds to the lac operator to inhibit transcription in E. coli. This inhibition can be relieved by adding lactose or isopropyl-β-D-thiogalactopyranoside (IPTG).
   1646..2234    -  rep_origin     ori: high-copy-number ColE1/pMB1/pBR322/pUC origin of replication
   2405..3265    -  CDS            AmpR: β-lactamase; bla; confers resistance to ampicillin, carbenicillin, and related antibiotics
   3266..3370    -  promoter       AmpR promoter: bla
   3397..3447    +  misc_feature   bom (fragment): basis of mobility region from pBR322
   3475..3903    -  rep_origin     f1 ori (sequence partly withheld): f1 bacteriophage origin of replication; arrow indicates direction of (+) strand synthesis
   3907..4064    -  CDS            lacZα (fragment): LacZα fragment of β-galactosidase; lacZ fragment
