[The description below was written by a language model from this plasmid's Addgene catalogue record and pLannotate feature annotations shown in this document.]
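Description:
pISH-Trpm5 is a riboprobe template plasmid built on the pGEM-T Easy cloning vector and carrying a roughly 1 kb fragment of the mouse Trpm5 gene, which encodes a TRPM-family cation channel. It is a purely bacterial plasmid, about 4.1 kb in total. It replicates at high copy number from a ColE1/pUC-type origin and is selected with ampicillin through the β-lactamase (AmpR) gene and its own promoter. The backbone also retains an f1 phage origin, which can support single-stranded DNA production. Remnants of the lac region are present as well: the lac promoter, operator and CAP site, plus a lacZα fragment that is interrupted by the insert, as expected for a vector designed for blue/white screening. The record does not state how the fragment was cloned.

The Trpm5 fragment is annotated as a partial coding sequence and sits in the multiple cloning site between opposing bacteriophage T7 and SP6 promoters. Either strand can therefore in principle be transcribed in vitro. In the sequenced record the coding sequence runs in the same direction as the T7 promoter, while the SP6 promoter lies downstream and points back into the insert. This fits the depositor's note that the plasmid is linearized with SacII and transcribed with SP6 RNA polymerase, since run-off transcription from SP6 would yield RNA complementary to the Trpm5 mRNA, i.e. an antisense probe. The stated purpose is preparation of riboprobe for in situ hybridization, and the associated study examined gene expression in the mouse olfactory epithelium. M13 forward and reverse primer sites flank the insert for sequence verification.
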