Addgene plasmid #105993: pISH-Trpm5
Purpose: To prepare riboprobe for in situ hybridization
Depositing lab: Peter Mombaerts. Depositing organization: Max Planck Research Unit for Neurogenetics. Publication: Expression of homeobox genes in the mouse olfactory epithelium. Parrilla M, Chang I, Degl'Innocenti A, Omura M. J Comp Neurol. 2016 Oct 1;524(14):2713-39. doi: 10.1002/cne.24051. Epub 2016 Jun 19. PubMed 27243442.
Backbone
  Vector backbone: pGEM-T Easy
  Backbone size w/o insert (bp): 3015
  Vector type: to generate riboprobe
Growth in bacteria
  Bacterial resistance: Ampicillin, 100 μg/mL
  Growth temperature: 37°C
  Growth strain: DH5alpha
  Copy number: High Copy
Gene/Insert
  Gene/Insert name: Trpm5
  Species: M. musculus (mouse)
  Insert size (bp): 1049
  Entrez Gene: Trpm5 (a.k.a. 9430099A16Rik, LTrpC-5, Ltrpc5, Mtr1)
  Cloning method: Unknown
  Sequencing primers: 5′ M13; 3′ M13 rev
Terms and licenses: Academic/Nonprofit Terms; Industry Terms: Not Available to Industry
Depositor comments: Linearize with SacII, use SP6 RNA polymerase for IVT.
How to cite: pISH-Trpm5 was a gift from Peter Mombaerts (Addgene plasmid # 105993 ; http://n2t.net/addgene:105993 ; RRID:Addgene_105993)
