>Addgene plasmid #105993 | pISH-Trpm5 | depositor partial sequence | sequence record 200720 | Insert, sequenced with M13
CGGCCGCCATGGCGGCCGCGGGAATTCGATTTGTTCACACTGGTGCTGGAGGAAATCCGACAGGGCTTCT
TCACAGATGAGGACACGCACCTGGTGAAGAAATTCACTCTGTATGTGGAAGACAACTGGAACAAGTGTGA
CATGGTGGCCATCTTCCTGTTCATTGTGGGAGTCACCTGTAGAATGGTGCCCTCGGTGTTTGAGGCTGGC
AGGACCGTTCTGGCCATTGACTTCATGGTGTTCACACTTCGGCTCATCCACATCTTTGCTATTCACAAGC
AGTTGGGTCCTAAGATCATCATTGTAGAGCGAATGATGAAGGATGTCTTCTTTTTCCTCTTCTTCCTGAG
CGTATGGCTTGTGGCCTATGGTGTGACCACTCAGGCCCTGCTGCATCCCCATGATGGCCGTTTGGAGTGG
ATTTTCCGCCGTGTGCTATACAGGCCTTACCTGCAGATCTTTGGGCAGATCCCTCTGGATGAAATTGATG
AGGCTCGTGTGAACTGTTCTCTTCACCCTCTGCTGCTGGAAGGCTCGGCTTCCTGCCCTAATCTCTATGC
CAACTGGCTGGTCATTCTCCTGCTGGTTACCTTCCTGCTTGTCACTAATGTGCTGCTCATGAACCTTCTG
ATCGCCATGTTCAGCTACACATTCCAGGTGGTGCAAGGCAATGCAGACATGTTCTGGAAGTTTCAACGCT
ACCACCTCATCGTTGAATACCATGGAAGACCAGCTCTGGCCCCGCCCTTCATCCTGCTCAGCCACCTGAG
CCTGGTGCTCAAGCAGGTCTTCAGGAAGGAAGCCCAGCATAAGCGACAACATCTGGAGAGAGACTTGCCT
GACCCCTTGGACCAGAAGATCATTACCTGG
