>Addgene plasmid #105993 | pISH-Trpm5 | depositor partial sequence | sequence record 200721 | Insert, sequenced with M13-rev
GTTGGGAGCTCTCCCATATGGTCGACCTGCAGGCGGCCGCGAATTCACTAGTGATTAGCCAGTGTATCCG
TCATAGAGGACAAGAGGAGCATACAGTAGTTGGCCTGTGATTCCAGACACTTGATCCTCTTTTCTTGCTC
TCTCAGCCCCCCGATGTATTTGGCAATCAAGTCCACTCTGTGTGCCGTTTTCCTCAGCACCTCCCCCTCG
CTGTCCCTCCTCCGTTTCTCCATGGTACTCAGGAAGTTCTCCTTTTGAACCGTTTCCCAGGTAATGATCT
TCTGGTCCAAGGGGTCAGGCAAGTCTCTCTCCAGATGTTGTCGCTTATGCTGGGCTTCCTTCCTGAAGAC
CTGCTTGAGCACCAGGCTCAGGTGGCTGAGCAGGATGAAGGGCGGGGCCAGAGCTGGTCTTCCATGGTAT
TCAACGATGAGGTGGTAGCGTTGAAACTTCCAGAACATGTCTGCATTGCCTTGCACCACCTGGAATGTGT
AGCTGAACATGGCGATCAGAAGGTTCATGAGCAGCACATTAGTGACAAGCAGGAAGGTAACCAGCAGGAG
AATGACCAGCCAGTTGGCATAGAGATTAGGGCAGGAAGCCGAGCCTTCCAGCAGCAGAGGGTGAAGAGAA
CAGTTCACACGAGCCTCATCAATTTCATCCAGAGGGATCTGCCCAAAGATCTGCAGGTAAGGCCTGTATA
GCACACGGCGGAAAATCCACTCCAAACGGCCATCATGGGGATGCAGCAGGGCCTGAGTGGTCACACCATA
GGCCACAAGCCATACGCTCAGGAAGAAGAGGAAAAAGAAGACATCCTTCATCATTCGCTCTACAATGATG
ATCTTAGGACCCAACTGCTTGTGAATAGCAAAGATGTGGATGAGCCGAAGTGTGAACACCATGAAGTCAA
TGGCCAGAACGGTCCTGCCAGCCTCAAACACCGAGGGCACCATTCTACAGGTGACTCCCACAATGAACAG
GAAGATGGCC
